Addgene plasmid #54736: PA-sfGFP-N1
Purpose: (Empty Backbone) Localization: N1 Cloning Vector, Excitation: 400 / 485, Emission: 468 / 511
Depositing lab: Michael Davidson. Depositing organization: Florida State University, Tallahassee.
Backbone
  Vector backbone: PA-sfGFP-N1
  Backbone size (bp): 4750
  Vector type: Mammalian Expression
  Selectable markers: Neomycin (select with G418)
  Tag / fusion protein: PA-sfGFP (C terminal on backbone)
Growth in bacteria
  Bacterial resistance: Kanamycin, 50 μg/mL
  Growth temperature: 37°C
  Growth strain: DH5alpha
  Copy number: High Copy
Gene/Insert
  Gene/Insert name: None
  Tag / fusion protein: PA-sfGFP (C terminal on backbone)
Terms and licenses: Academic/Nonprofit Terms; Industry Terms
Depositor comments: . Excitation = 400 / 485; Emission = 468 / 511
How to cite: PA-sfGFP-N1 was a gift from Michael Davidson (Addgene plasmid # 54736 ; http://n2t.net/addgene:54736 ; RRID:Addgene_54736)
