[The description below was written by a language model from this plasmid's Addgene catalogue record.]
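Description:
PA-sfGFP-N1 is an empty mammalian expression backbone of about 4.75 kb, designed for building fusions to a photoactivatable form of superfolder GFP (PA-sfGFP). The "N1" designation indicates the cloning arrangement: a gene of interest is inserted upstream of the fluorescent protein coding sequence, so that PA-sfGFP ends up at the C terminus of the resulting fusion protein. No insert is present in the deposited plasmid. It is maintained in bacteria as a high-copy plasmid under kanamycin selection, and it carries a neomycin resistance marker so that transfected mammalian cells can be selected with G418. The record does not state the promoter driving expression, the origin of replication, or the polyadenylation signals, and no feature table is provided to confirm them.

The reporter is described by two pairs of spectral values, excitation at 400 and 485 nm with emission at 468 and 511 nm. These presumably correspond to the protein's states before and after photoactivation, although the record does not say this explicitly. In general, photoactivatable GFP variants show little green fluorescence until illuminated with violet light, after which they fluoresce brightly under blue excitation. The superfolder background is known for robust folding when fused to other proteins. A vector of this kind is typically used to tag a protein of interest, switch on a selected subpopulation within a living cell, and follow its movement, turnover or exchange between compartments over time, though the record lists only its role as a cloning vector.
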