>Addgene plasmid #54736 | PA-sfGFP-N1 | depositor partial sequence | sequence record 85133 | insert sequence
TCCACCCCATTGACGTCAATGGGAGTTTGTTTGGCACCAAAATCAACGGGACTTTCCAAAATGTCGTAAC
AACTCCGCCCCATTGACGCAAATGGGCGGTAGGCGTGTACGGTGGGAGGTCTATATAAGCAGAGCTGGTT
TAGTGAACCGTCAGATCCGCTAGCGCTACCGGACTCAGATCTCGAGCTCAAGCTTCGAATTCTGCAGTCG
ACGGTACCGCGGGCCCGGGATCCACCGGTCGCCACCATGGTGAGCAAGGGCGAGGAGCTGTTCACCGGGG
TGGTGCCCATCCTGGTCGAGCTGGACGGCGACGTAAACGGCCACAAGTTCAGCGTGCGCGGCGAGGGCGA
GGGCGATGCCACCAACGGCAAGCTGACCCTGAAGTTCATCTGCACCACCGGCAAGCTGCCCGTGCCCTGG
CCCACCCTCGTGACCACCCTGAGCTACGGCGTGCAGTGCTTCAGCCGCTACCCCGACCACATGAAGCGCC
ACGACTTCTTCAAGTCCGCCATGCCCGAAGGCTACGTCCAGGAGCGCACCATCAGCTTCAAGGACGACGG
CACCTACAAGACCCGCGCCGAGGTGAAGTTCGAGGGCGACACCCTGGTGAACCGCATCGAGCTGAAGGGC
ATCGACTTCAAGGAGGACGGCAACATCCTGGGGCACAAGCTGGAGTACAACTTCAACAGCCACAACGTCT
ATATCACCGCCGACAAGCAGAAGAACGGCATCAAGGCCAACTTCAAGATCCGCCACAACGTGGAGGACGG
CAGCGTGCAGCTCGCCGACCACTACCAGCAGAACACCCCCATCGGCGACGGCCCCGTGCTGCTGCCCGAC
AACCACTACCTGAGCCACCAGTCCGTGCTGAGCAAAGACCCCAACGAGAAGCGCGATCACATGGTCCTGC
TGGAGTTCGTGACCGCCGCCGGGATCACTCACGGCATGGACGAGCTGTACAAGTAAGCGGCCGCGACTCT
AGATCATAATCAGCCATACCACATTTGTAGAGGTTTTACTTGCTTTAAAAACCTCCCACACCTCCCCCTG
AACCTGAAACATAAAATGAATGCAATTGTTGTTGTTAACTTGTTATTGCAGCTTATAATGGTTACAATAA
AGCATAGCATCACAAA
