>Addgene plasmid #54736 | PA-sfGFP-N1 | addgene partial sequence | sequence record 90520 | CMV-F 5'-CGCAAATGGGCGGTAGGCGTG-3'
GTGAACCGTCAGATCCGCTAGCGCTACCGGACTCAGATCTCGAGCTCAAGCTTCGAATTCTGCAGTCGAC
GGTACCGCGGGCCCGGGATCCACCGGTCGCCACCATGGTGAGCAAGGGCGAGGAGCTGTTCACCGGGGTG
GTGCCCATCCTGGTCGAGCTGGACGGCGACGTAAACGGCCACAAGTTCAGCGTGCGCGGCGAGGGCGAGG
GCGATGCCACCAACGGCAAGCTGACCCTGAAGTTCATCTGCACCACCGGCAAGCTGCCCGTGCCCTGGCC
CACCCTCGTGACCACCCTGAGCTACGGCGTGCAGTGCTTCAGCCGCTACCCCGACCACATGAAGCGCCAC
GACTTCTTCAAGTCCGCCATGCCCGAAGGCTACGTCCAGGAGCGCACCATCAGCTTCAAGGACGACGGCA
CCTACAAGACCCGCGCCGAGGTGAAGTTCGAGGGCGACACCCTGGTGAACCGCATCGAGCTGAAGGGCAT
CGACTTCAAGGAGGACGGCAACATCCTGGGGCACAAGCTGGAGTACAACTTCAACAGCCACAACGTCTAT
ATCACCGCCGACAAGCAGAAGAACGGCATCAAGGCCAACTTCAAGATCCGCCACAACGTGGAGGACGGCA
GCGTGCAGCTCGCCGACCACTACCAGCAGAACACCCCCATCGGCGACGGCCCCGTGCTGCTGCCCGACAA
CCACTACCTGAGCCACCAGTCCGTGCTGAGCAAAGACCCCAACGAGAAGCGCGATCACATGGTCCTGCTG
GAGTTCGTGACCGCCGCCGGGATCACTCACGGCATGGACGAGCTGTACAAGTAAGCGGCCGCGACTCTAG
ATCATAATCAGCCATACCACATT
